Addgene plasmid #185107: KBB553
Purpose: 1st 200 amino acids (N-term + transmembrane domain) of Pom152 fused to HA and GFP with Y180L, Q182L
Depositing lab: Ken Belanger. Depositing organization: Colgate University. Publication: Characterization of nuclear pore complex targeting domains in Pom152 in Saccharomyces cerevisiae. Brown JT, Haraczy AJ, Wilhelm CM, Belanger KD. Biol Open. 2021 Oct 15;10(10). pii: 272274. doi: 10.1242/bio.057661. Epub 2021 Oct 20. PubMed 34557894.
Backbone
  Vector backbone: pRS315
  Vector type: Yeast Expression
  Selectable markers: LEU2
Growth in bacteria
  Bacterial resistance: Ampicillin, 100 μg/mL
  Growth temperature: 37°C
  Growth strain: DH5alpha
  Copy number: High Copy
Gene/Insert
  Gene/Insert name: POM152
  Species: S. cerevisiae (budding yeast)
  Mutation: 1st 200 amino acids (N-term + transmembrane domain) of Pom152 fused to GFP with Y180L, Q182L
  Tag / fusion protein: GFP (C terminal on insert)
  Cloning method: Restriction Enzyme; 5′ cloning site unknown (unknown if destroyed)
Terms and licenses: Academic/Nonprofit Terms; Industry Terms: Not Available to Industry
How to cite: KBB553 was a gift from Ken Belanger (Addgene plasmid # 185107 ; http://n2t.net/addgene:185107 ; RRID:Addgene_185107)
