[The description below was written by a language model from this plasmid's Addgene catalogue record and pLannotate feature annotations shown in this document.]
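Description:
KBB553 is a yeast expression plasmid built on pRS315, a centromeric E. coli–S. cerevisiae shuttle vector. In bacteria it replicates from a high-copy ColE1/pUC-type origin and is selected through the β-lactamase (AmpR) gene. In yeast the CEN6/ARS element maintains it as a stable, low-copy episome, and the LEU2 gene with its own promoter complements leucine auxotrophy. The backbone also retains the usual pBluescript-derived parts: an f1 origin, lac promoter/operator and lacZα remnants, and T3 and T7 promoters flanking the cloning region.

The payload is a truncated POM152 open reading frame from S. cerevisiae. It encodes the first 200 amino acids of this integral-membrane nucleoporin (the N-terminal region plus the transmembrane domain) and carries the substitutions Y180L and Q182L. The fragment is fused at its C terminus to GFP, annotated as the S65T variant. The catalogue purpose also mentions an HA tag, but the feature table does not annotate one.

The record names no promoter. The annotation does show about 1.7 kb of unassigned sequence between an ECM16 fragment and the POM152 coding region, and further yeast genomic sequence downstream of GFP (a YM14 ORF and part of RRB1). This suggests that the fusion sits within a cloned genomic fragment and may use native POM152 flanking regulatory sequences, although that is an inference rather than something the record states. Short hits such as RNA-OUT and SET1 are probably incidental annotation matches.

According to the associated study, the plasmid belongs to work mapping the domains of Pom152 that target it to the nuclear pore complex. The GFP fusion allows the localisation of the mutant N-terminal/transmembrane fragment to be followed in living yeast.
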