Features (pLannotate 1.2.2; 27 found; start..end, strand, type, name):
    353..457     +  promoter       AmpR promoter: bla
    458..1318    +  CDS            AmpR: β-lactamase; bla; confers resistance to ampicillin, carbenicillin, and related antibiotics
   1489..2077    +  rep_origin     ori: high-copy-number ColE1/pMB1/pBR322/pUC origin of replication
   2260..2352    +  CDS            lacI (fragment): lac repressor; lacI; The lac repressor binds to the lac operator to inhibit transcription in E. coli. This inhibition can be relieved by adding lactose or isopropyl-β-D-thiogalactopyranoside (IPTG).
   2365..2386    +  protein_bind   CAP binding site: CAP binding activates transcription in the presence of cAMP. E. coli catabolite activator protein
   2401..2431    +  promoter       lac promoter: promoter for the E. coli lac operon
   2435..2457    +  protein_bind   lac operator (fragment): The lac repressor binds to the lac operator to inhibit transcription in E. coli. This inhibition can be relieved by adding lactose or isopropyl-β-D-thiogalactopyranoside (IPTG). lac repressor encoded by lacI
   2500..2518    +  promoter       T3 promoter: promoter for bacteriophage T3 RNA polymerase
   2530..2603    -  misc_feature   MCS (fragment): pBluescript multiple cloning site
   2596..2715    +  CDS            ECM16 (fragment): DHR1_YEAST - Also known as DHR1. Experimental evidence at protein level: Swiss-Prot protein existence level 1. Probable ATP-binding RNA helicase. Required for 18S rRNA synthesis. May play a role in restructuring of the pre-rRNA. From Saccharomyces cerevisiae (strain ATCC 204508 / S288c) (Baker's yeast).
   3929..3998    +  ncRNA          RNA-OUT: Accession: RF00240 - RNA-OUT
   4391..4990    +  CDS            POM152 (fragment): PO152_YEAST - Experimental evidence at protein level: Swiss-Prot protein existence level 1. Functions as a component of the nuclear pore complex (NPC). NPC components, collectively referred to as nucleoporins (NUPs), can play the role of both NPC structural components and of docking or interaction partners for transiently associated nuclear transport factors. POM152 is important for the de novo assembly of NPCs. From Saccharomyces cerevisiae (strain ATCC 204508 / S288c) (Baker's yeast).
   4994..5704    +  CDS            GFP (S65T): GFP (S65T) is a basic (constitutively fluorescent) green fluorescent protein published in 1995, derived from Aequorea victoria.
   5712..5734    +  CDS            SET1 (fragment): solubility-enhancement tag derived from T7 phage gene 10B
   5791..6696    +  CDS            YM14_YEAST: Protein inferred from homology: Swiss-Prot protein existence level 3. From Saccharomyces cerevisiae (strain ATCC 204508 / S288c) (Baker's yeast).
   6838..7782    -  CDS            RRB1 (fragment): RRB1_YEAST - Experimental evidence at protein level: Swiss-Prot protein existence level 1. Involved in regulation of L3 expression and stability and plays a role in early 60S ribosomal subunit assembly. May be required for proper assembly of pre-ribosomal particles during early ribosome biogenesis, presumably by targeting L3 onto the 35S precursor rRNA. From Saccharomyces cerevisiae (strain ATCC 204508 / S288c) (Baker's yeast).
   7825..7843    -  promoter       T7 promoter: promoter for bacteriophage T7 RNA polymerase
   7846..8003    +  CDS            lacZα (fragment): LacZα fragment of β-galactosidase; lacZ fragment
   8007..8435    +  rep_origin     f1 ori (sequence partly withheld): f1 bacteriophage origin of replication; arrow indicates direction of (+) strand synthesis
   8463..8515    -  misc_feature   bom (fragment): basis of mobility region from pBR322
   8546..8623    +  CDS            YO192_YEAST (fragment): Experimental evidence at protein level: Swiss-Prot protein existence level 1. From Saccharomyces cerevisiae (strain ATCC 204508 / S288c) (Baker's yeast).
   8763..9170    +  promoter       LEU2 promoter: S. cerevisiae LEU2
   9171..10265   +  CDS            LEU2: 3-isopropylmalate dehydrogenase, required for leucine biosynthesis; S. cerevisiae LEU2; yeast auxotrophic marker
  10627..10743   -  CDS            NFS1 (fragment): NFS1_YEAST - Also known as SPL1 From Saccharomyces cerevisiae (strain ATCC 204508 / S288c) (Baker's yeast).
  10742..10792   -  misc_feature   bom (fragment): basis of mobility region from pBR322
  10894..10929   -  CDS            rop (fragment): Rop protein, which maintains plasmids at low copy number; rop
  10998..316     -  misc_feature   CEN/ARS (across the origin): S. cerevisiae CEN6 centromere fused to an autonomously replicating sequence
>Addgene plasmid #185107 | KBB553 | addgene full sequence | sequence record 368005 | Addgene NGS Result
ACTTTACATATATATTTATTAGACAAGAAAAGCAGATTAAATAGATATACATTCGATTAACGATAAGTAA
AATGTAAAATCACAGGATTTTCGTGTGTGGTCTTCTACACAGACAAGATGAAACAATTCGGCATTAATAC
CTGAGAGCAGGAAGAGCAAGATAAAAGGTAGTATTTGTTGGCGATCCCCCTAGAGTCTTTTACATCTTCG
GAAAACAAAAACTATTTTTTCTTTAATTTCTTTTTTTACTTTCTATTTTTAATTTATATATTTATATTAA
AAAATTTAAATTATAATTATTTTTATAGCACGTGATGAAAAGGACCCAGGTGGCACTTTTCGGGGAAATG
TGCGCGGAACCCCTATTTGTTTATTTTTCTAAATACATTCAAATATGTATCCGCTCATGAGACAATAACC
CTGATAAATGCTTCAATAATATTGAAAAAGGAAGAGTATGAGTATTCAACATTTCCGTGTCGCCCTTATT
CCCTTTTTTGCGGCATTTTGCCTTCCTGTTTTTGCTCACCCAGAAACGCTGGTGAAAGTAAAAGATGCTG
AAGATCAGTTGGGTGCACGAGTGGGTTACATCGAACTGGATCTCAACAGCGGTAAGATCCTTGAGAGTTT
TCGCCCCGAAGAACGTTTTCCAATGATGAGCACTTTTAAAGTTCTGCTATGTGGCGCGGTATTATCCCGT
ATTGACGCCGGGCAAGAGCAACTCGGTCGCCGCATACACTATTCTCAGAATGACTTGGTTGAGTACTCAC
CAGTCACAGAAAAGCATCTTACGGATGGCATGACAGTAAGAGAATTATGCAGTGCTGCCATAACCATGAG
TGATAACACTGCGGCCAACTTACTTCTGACAACGATCGGAGGACCGAAGGAGCTAACCGCTTTTTTGCAC
AACATGGGGGATCATGTAACTCGCCTTGATCGTTGGGAACCGGAGCTGAATGAAGCCATACCAAACGACG
AGCGTGACACCACGATGCCTGTAGCAATGGCAACAACGTTGCGCAAACTATTAACTGGCGAACTACTTAC
TCTAGCTTCCCGGCAACAATTAATAGACTGGATGGAGGCGGATAAAGTTGCAGGACCACTTCTGCGCTCG
GCCCTTCCGGCTGGCTGGTTTATTGCTGATAAATCTGGAGCCGGTGAGCGTGGGTCTCGCGGTATCATTG
CAGCACTGGGGCCAGATGGTAAGCCCTCCCGTATCGTAGTTATCTACACGACGGGGAGTCAGGCAACTAT
GGATGAACGAAATAGACAGATCGCTGAGATAGGTGCCTCACTGATTAAGCATTGGTAACTGTCAGACCAA
GTTTACTCATATATACTTTAGATTGATTTAAAACTTCATTTTTAATTTAAAAGGATCTAGGTGAAGATCC
TTTTTGATAATCTCATGACCAAAATCCCTTAACGTGAGTTTTCGTTCCACTGAGCGTCAGACCCCGTAGA
AAAGATCAAAGGATCTTCTTGAGATCCTTTTTTTCTGCGCGTAATCTGCTGCTTGCAAACAAAAAAACCA
CCGCTACCAGCGGTGGTTTGTTTGCCGGATCAAGAGCTACCAACTCTTTTTCCGAAGGTAACTGGCTTCA
GCAGAGCGCAGATACCAAATACTGTTCTTCTAGTGTAGCCGTAGTTAGGCCACCACTTCAAGAACTCTGT
AGCACCGCCTACATACCTCGCTCTGCTAATCCTGTTACCAGTGGCTGCTGCCAGTGGCGATAAGTCGTGT
CTTACCGGGTTGGACTCAAGACGATAGTTACCGGATAAGGCGCAGCGGTCGGGCTGAACGGGGGGTTCGT
GCACACAGCCCAGCTTGGAGCGAACGACCTACACCGAACTGAGATACCTACAGCGTGAGCTATGAGAAAG
CGCCACGCTTCCCGAAGGGAGAAAGGCGGACAGGTATCCGGTAAGCGGCAGGGTCGGAACAGGAGAGCGC
ACGAGGGAGCTTCCAGGGGGAAACGCCTGGTATCTTTATAGTCCTGTCGGGTTTCGCCACCTCTGACTTG
AGCGTCGATTTTTGTGATGCTCGTCAGGGGGGCGGAGCCTATGGAAAAACGCCAGCAACGCGGCCTTTTT
ACGGTTCCTGGCCTTTTGCTGGCCTTTTGCTCACATGTTCTTTCCTGCGTTATCCCCTGATTCTGTGGAT
AACCGTATTACCGCCTTTGAGTGAGCTGATACCGCTCGCCGCAGCCGAACGACCGAGCGCAGCGAGTCAG
TGAGCGAGGAAGCGGAAGAGCGCCCAATACGCAAACCGCCTCTCCCCGCGCGTTGGCCGATTCATTAATG
CAGCTGGCACGACAGGTTTCCCGACTGGAAAGCGGGCAGTGAGCGCAACGCAATTAATGTGAGTTAGCTC
ACTCATTAGGCACCCCAGGCTTTACACTTTATGCTTCCGGCTCGTATGTTGTGTGGAATTGTGAGCGGAT
AACAATTTCACACAGGAAACAGCTATGACCATGATTACGCCAAGCTCGAAATTAACCCTCACTAAAGGGA
ACAAAAGCTGGTACCGGGCCCCCCCTCGAGGTCGACGGTATCGATAAGCTTGATATCGAATTCCTGCAGC
CCGGGGGATCCACAGTTGACAACGATCTCAAGATTGGTTGGGATTTAAATCCTATAGCAGTGCATCAGAA
GAAGCAAAAAGGCCAGTGGACAGTCATTAAGTTTATCACCAGAAAGGGCTTCCAGCTGAGAGATCCCCTC
ATAATTTCCCCAAAACGTAACCATGTGTGAATAGATTTTGAGTAAGCAGGGTTGCAGCCACGAGTGAGTC
TTCCCTTGTTATTGTGTAGCCAGAATGCCGCAAAACTTCCATGCCTAAGCGAACTGTTGAGAGTACGTTT
CGATTTCTGACTGTGTTAGCCTGGAAGTGCTTGTCCCAACCTTGTTTCTGAGCATGAACGCCCGCAAGCC
AACATGTTAGTTGAAGCATCAGGGCGATTAGCAGCATGATATCAAAACGCTCTGAGCTGCTCGTTCGGCT
ATGGCGTAGGCCTAGTCCGTAGGCAGGACTTTTCAAGTCTCGGAAGGTTTCTTCAATCTGCATTCGCTTC
GAATAGATATTAACAAGTTGTTTGGGTGTTCGAATTTCAACAGGTAAGTTAGTTGCTAGAATCCATGGCT
CCTTTGCCGACGCTGAGTAGATTTTAGGTGACGGGTGGTGACAATGAGTCCGTGTCGAGCGCTGATTTTT
TCGGCCTTTAGAGCGAGATTTATACAATAGAATTTGGCATGAGATTGGGTTGCTTTTAGTCAGCCTCTTA
TAGCCTAAAGTCTTTGAGTGACTAGATGACATATCATGTAAGTTGCTGATAGGTTTCCAGTTTTCCGCTC
CTAGGTCTGCATATTGTACTTTTCCTCTTACTCGACTTAACCAGTACCAACCCAGCTTCTCAACGGATTT
ATACCATGGCACTTTAAAGCCAGCATCACTGACAATGAGCGGTGTGGTGTTACTCGGTAGAATGCTCGCA
AGGTCGGCTAGAAATTGGTCATGAGCTTTCTTTGAACATTGCTCTGAAAGCGGGAACGCTTTCTCATAAA
GAGTAACAGAACGACCGTGTAGTGCGACTGAAGCTCGCAATACCATAAGCCGTTTTTGCTCACGGATATC
AGACCAGTCAACAAGTACAATGGGCATCGTATTGCCCGAACAGATAAAGCTAGCATGCCAACGGTATACA
GCGAGTCGCTCTTTGTGGAGGTGACGATTACCTAACAATCGGTCGATTCGTTTGATGTTATGTTTTGTTC
TCGCTTTGGTTGGCAGGTTACGGCCAAGTTCGGTAAGAGTGAGAGTTTTACAGTCAAGTAAGGCGTGGCA
AGCCAACGTTAAGCTGTTGAGTCGTTTTAAGTGTAATTCGGGGCAGAATTGGTAAAGAGAGTCGTGTAAA
ATATCGAGTTCGCACATTTTGTTGTCTGATTATTGATTTTTGGCGAAACCATTTGATCATATGACAAGAT
GTGTATCTACCTTAACTTAATGATTTTGATAAAAATCATTAGGGGATTCATCAGGGCTTCCAGACCATCA
CAGGTGAAGAGAAAGAAAAAAAATAATGCGCTGGTATTATAGAAATAGAGTTTCATTATATAAGAACATA
TAGGAAGAATACATTATTCCTATCTAGGGCATCAAATAATTGCAACCACTTAATGTTAACTTCCTTCATA
ATTCAAAACATTATGTTCTATAGCACTATGTATTTTATGTCATTATATACGTAGTCAATAACTTTATACG
TTTTTTTTATTGAACAAAAGTAAGAATTGCTTAAGACATAATAAGAGGAAACTCATCGAACCAATTCAAA
ACGGATTATAGATTTATCATACCAGATACGTTTATCAGGAGGCTTGTATAATGGAGCACAGATATAACGT
GTTTAATGATACTCCACGAGGGAACCATTGGATGGGCAGTTCTGTGTCAGGATCACCACGTCCATCTTAT
AGCAGTCGTCCTAATGTAAACACAACACGACGCTTCCAATATAGTGACGATGAGCCCGCTGAGAAAATCC
GACCTTTACGCTCGAGGAGCTTTAAAAGTACTGAAAGTAACATAAGCGATGAAAAATCAAGGATATCTGA
ACGTGACAGCAAAGACCGCTACATTAATGGTGATAAAAAGGTAGACATTTATTCACTGCCTCTAATATCA
ACCGATGTTTTAGAAATTTCCAAACAAAGGACATTTGCGGTGATATTGTTTTTAATAATTCAATGTTATA
AAATATATGACCTGGTAATACTTAAATCGGGGTTACCGCTTTCGGGTTTACTGTTTAAGAACTATCGATT
TAATTTCATATCCAAGTATTTCATTATAGATTCCTTCTTCCTGTATGTTTTACCATCCTTTAACATTCCT
AGGTTGACTTTTAAGCCATGGGTTGTTTTACTCCTGATTTTAGCTATGCTACTATTGAACATTTTCATAT
CAAGCGATCACGAGTTCGTTGCTAGCAAAGGAGAAGAACTCTTCACTGGAGTTGTCCCAATTCTTGTTGA
ATTAGATGGTGATGTTAATGGGCACAAATTTTCTGTCAGTGGAGAGGGTGAAGGTGATGCAACATACGGA
AAACTTACCCTTAAATTTATTTGCACTACTGGAAAACTACCTGTTCCATGGCCAACACTTGTCACTACTT
TCACTTATGGTGTTCAGTGCTTTTCAAGATACCCGGATCATATGAAACGGCATGACTTTTTCAAGAGTGC
CATGCCCGAAGGTTATGTACAGGAAAGAACTATATTTTTCAAAGATGACGGGAACTACAAGACACGTGCT
GAAGTCAAGTTTGAAGGTGATACCCTTGTTAATAGAATCGAGTTAAAAGGTATTGATTTTAAAGAAGATG
GAAACATTCTTGGGCACAAATTGGAATACAACTATAACTCACACAATGTATACATCATGGCAGACAAACA
AAAGAATGGAATCAAAGCTAACTTCAAAATTAGACACAACATTGAAGATGGAAGCGTTCAACTAGCAGAC
CATTATCAACAAAATACTCCAATTGGCGATGGCCCTGTCCTTTTACCAGACAACCATTACCTGTCCACAC
AATCTGCCCTTTCGAAAGATCCCAACGAAAAGAGAGACCACATGGTCCTTCTTGAGTTTGTAACAGCTGC
TGGGATTACACATGGCATGGATGAACTATACAAAGGATCCGGCTGCTAACAAAGCCCGAAAGGACGGTCT
ATAGAGGTGTGTTAAAAGCAGACTTTTGAACATCCACAGAAATTGGCTCAATGACCTATCCGAAAAGAAT
ACCTATAAATGCGTGGTCTGAAGTTCATAGGGTGGCAAGGCCACTAATTATTACTTTCGACGCATATAAT
ACACTATACGCCACAAAACTTCCCGTCATGGAACAATACTGCATTGTTGGGCGTAAATATGGTATCAAGG
CGAATCCTTCGACTTTAACAAACAATTTTCCACACGTTTTTAAAAAACTGAAGGAAGACTATCCCCAATA
CGGAAAATATTCTGGTATCAAGCCCGAACAATGGTGGTCCATCTTGATTAGGAACGTCTTCGCACCAAAC
GAAATTCCCGATGAGATGATAAATGAAATATTAATGCGGTTTGAGGGCTTCGATTCGTATTTTGTTTATC
CAGATTTGATCAAATTTTTAAAGGATTTGAAGTCAAGACATCCTGATGTTATCTTAGGAATAGTAAGCAA
TACTGATCCAATTTTTTACAAATTATTAAAGAATATCGGATTATTTGAGACATTTTCCGGTCACATTTAT
TTATCATATGAGCTTAATCTCGCCAAACCTGATAGAGCAATATTTCAATATGCGCTTGACGATATTATAT
CTAAACAACCTCATTTACTCGAAAAGTACACCAGGGAGGAAATTCTACAGCATTGCTTTCACATCGGAGA
TGAATTAAAGAACGATCTCGAAGGGGCAGAAGCTGCCGGTTGGACTGGTATACTGTTAGATAGAAATGAT
AAATACGGGTTTCTTTCAAACTCGATTAGTAAACCAATGCGGGACGAATACAAGCTGTCAATTGATAAAA
TAGATAATAATTCAATAAACACTTGGGAAGCCAATACTAAGCAAACTGACACGTTACAGTTGAGTGAAAG
AAAGTACGTTGTTTCGAATCTTGAGGTTTTAGAGGAACTCTTTCCCTGAGCGCCTAACGTTACAGTAACA
AATATGTATGATAGATATTATTCATATCCGCCAGTAATATTTACTATATCTTTGAATGGGTTTGTTTATT
AATAATCTACTATGTGTAAATATATGATCCAAGTATTATACAGTTTAGACACTGATTGTTTTCCAGACGT
TCAAACCGTCAGTACCGGTACTTACTAAACAACCTGGGATTTGCTTATGCCATTTGACATCTTTAACTTC
CTTTTGCCAGTGAACAAACAATAATTGTGGTGGAATTTCTTGTAGCTCTTTTGTTTCGGCGGCCTGTTGT
TTAATTTCCTCATCGTCAGCTTCTACAGACAAATCCCACAAAGTCACAGTATTATCTTCTGAGCCTACCG
CAACGATAGACTCATCTAATGGGTTGAATGCAATGGAAGTAATGGCTCCCTTATGGAAGTCATATTGAGC
AACCGGTTGGACGGCGTCAGCATTACTTGGCGTAAACTGTCTTAAATCCCATACTCCCCATGTACCGTTA
TCGTCACCGCTTGCTAGCAAGTAACCAATTTTATCACTCCAACTTATGACATTTACGTCAGTATTAGAAG
CTTTAACAGAGATAGCAGGTTTATGTTTTTTTGATCTTGTGTCCCAAATCCTTATATATCCATCACATCC
TGCGGTTGCAAAAACGGTGGATTCAGTGCGAGACCACTGGATATCTTCTATGGATTTATTGTTTGAAACA
GTAAATGGTTGTTTATCAGTCACCCATCTCGATGTGTGCCTTTGGGTAAAATATATTTGTCCTGAGCAAT
CACCTGATAGTAACGCACCAGTCTTGATCAATGGTGACCAATCCAACCCGTAGCCTTCAACATTCCCATG
ATTTTTTACAGTGTGAATAGGACGCTTAGCAGACTTCGGAATCTGATAACCTGGTGTGGAAAAAGCTTTG
CTTTGTGGAGCTAGATTGTATATATAAACATCACCATTTTCGCTCATTGTAGCGGTTAACACCTCTTGAT
TAGAAATGGCAAAAGGAGAAACCTTTAATCTATTGGTTGTATCTCTCAATGGTATATTTTCATTCTCAAT
GACTGGATCCACTAGTTCTAGAGCGGCCGCCACCGCGGTGGAGCTCCAATTCGCCCTATAGTGAGTCGTA
TTACAATTCACTGGCCGTCGTTTTACAACGTCGTGACTGGGAAAACCCTGGCGTTACCCAACTTAATCGC
CTTGCAGCACATCCCCCTTTCGCCAGCTGGCGTAATAGCGAAGAGGCCCGCACCGATCGCCCTTCCCAAC
AGTTGCGCAGCCTGAATGGCGAATGG
[124 nt withheld, positions 8007-8130]
C
[91 nt withheld, positions 8132-8222]
A
[49 nt withheld, positions 8224-8272]
CCTTTGACGTTGGAGTCCACGTTCTTT
[37 nt withheld, positions 8300-8336]
ACCCTATCTCGGTCTATTCTTTTGATTTATAAGGGATTTTGCCGATTTCGGCCTATTGGTTAAAAAATGA
GCTGATTTAACAAAAATTTAACGCGAATTTTAACAAAATATTAACGCTTACAATTTCCTGATGCGGTATT
TTCTCCTTACGCATCTGTGCGGTATTTCACACCGCATATCGACCGGTCGAGGAGAACTTCTAGTATATCT
ACATACCTAATATTATTGCCTTATTAAAAATGGAATCCCAACAATTACATCAAAATCCACATTCTCTTCA
AAATCAATTGTCCTGTACTTCCTTGTTCATGTGTGTTCAAAAACGTTATATTTATAGGATAATTATACTC
TATTTCTCAACAAGTAATTGGTTGTTTGGCCGAGCGGTCTAAGGCGCCTGATTCAAGAAATATCTTGACC
GCAGTTAACTGTGGGAATACTCAGGTATCGTAAGATGCAAGAGTTCGAATCTCTTAGCAACCATTATTTT
TTTCCTCAACATAACGAGAACACACAGGGGCGCTATCGCACAGAATCAAATTCGATGACTGGAAATTTTT
TGTTAATTTCAGAGGTCGCCTGACGCATATACCTTTTTCAACTGAAAAATTGGGAGAAAAAGGAAAGGTG
AGAGCGCCGGAACCGGCTTTTCATATAGAATAGAGAAGCGTTCATGACTAAATGCTTGCATCACAATACT
TGAAGTTGACAATATTATTTAAGGACCTATTGTTTTTTCCAATAGGTGGTTAGCAATCGTCTTACTTTCT
AACTTTTCTTACCTTTTACATTTCAGCAATATATATATATATATTTCAAGGATATACCATTCTAATGTCT
GCCCCTAAGAAGATCGTCGTTTTGCCAGGTGACCACGTTGGTCAAGAAATCACAGCCGAAGCCATTAAGG
TTCTTAAAGCTATTTCTGATGTTCGTTCCAATGTCAAGTTCGATTTCGAAAATCATTTAATTGGTGGTGC
TGCTATCGATGCTACAGGTGTTCCACTTCCAGATGAGGCGCTGGAAGCCTCCAAGAAGGCTGATGCCGTT
TTGTTAGGTGCTGTGGGTGGTCCTAAATGGGGTACCGGTAGTGTTAGACCTGAACAAGGTTTACTAAAAA
TCCGTAAAGAACTTCAATTGTACGCCAACTTAAGACCATGTAACTTTGCATCCGACTCTCTTTTAGACTT
ATCTCCAATCAAGCCACAATTTGCTAAAGGTACTGACTTCGTTGTTGTCAGAGAATTAGTGGGAGGTATT
TACTTTGGTAAGAGAAAGGAAGACGATGGTGATGGTGTCGCTTGGGATAGTGAACAATACACCGTTCCAG
AAGTGCAAAGAATCACAAGAATGGCCGCTTTCATGGCCCTACAACATGAGCCACCATTGCCTATTTGGTC
CTTGGATAAAGCTAATGTTTTGGCCTCTTCAAGATTATGGAGAAAAACTGTGGAGGAAACCATCAAGAAC
GAATTCCCTACATTGAAGGTTCAACATCAATTGATTGATTCTGCCGCCATGATCCTAGTTAAGAACCCAA
CCCACCTAAATGGTATTATAATCACCAGCAACATGTTTGGTGATATCATCTCCGATGAAGCCTCCGTTAT
CCCAGGTTCCTTGGGTTTGTTGCCATCTGCGTCCTTGGCCTCTTTGCCAGACAAGAACACCGCATTTGGT
TTGTACGAACCATGCCACGGTTCTGCTCCAGATTTGCCAAAGAATAAGGTCAACCCTATCGCCACTATCT
TGTCTGCTGCAATGATGTTGAAATTGTCATTGAACTTGCCTGAAGAAGGTAAGGCCATTGAAGATGCAGT
TAAAAAGGTTTTGGATGCAGGTATCAGAACTGGTGATTTAGGTGGTTCCAACAGTACCACCGAAGTCGGT
GATGCTGTCGCCGAAGAAGTTAAGAAAATCCTTGCTTAAAAAGATTCTCTTTTTTTATGATATTTGTACA
TAAACTTTATAAATGAAATTCATAATAGAAACGACACGAAATTACAAAATGGAATATGTTCATAGGGTAG
ACGAAACTATATACGCAATCTACATACATTTATCAAGAAGGAGAAAAAGGAGGATGTAAAGGAATACAGG
TAAGCAAATTGATACTAATGGCTCAACGTGATAAGGAAAAAGAATTGCACTTTAACATTAATATTGACAA
GGAGGAGGGCACCACACAAAAAGTTAGGTGTAACAGAAAATCATGAAACTATGATTCCTAATTTATATAT
TGGAGGATTTTCTCTAAAAAAAAAAAAATACAACAAATAAAAAACACTCAATGACCTGACCATTTGATGG
AGTTTAAGTCAATACCTTCTTGAACCATTTCCCATAATGGTGAAAGTTCCCTCAAGAATTTTACTCTGTC
AGAAACGGCCTTAACGACGTAGTCGATATGGTGCACTCTCAGTACAATCTGCTCTGATGCCGCATAGTTA
AGCCAGCCCCGACACCCGCCAACACCCGCTGACGCGCCCTGACGGGCTTGTCTGCTCCCGGCATCCGCTT
ACAGACAAGCTGTGACCGTCTCCGGGAGCTGCATGTGTCAGAGGTTTTCACCGTCATCACCGAAACGCGC
GAGACGAAAGGGCCTCGTGATACGCCTATTTTTATAGGTTAATGTCATGATAATAATGGTTTCTTAGGAC
GGATCGCTTGCCTGTAACTTACACGCGCCTCGTATCTTTTAATGATGGAATAATTTGGGAATTTACTCTG
TGTTTATTTATTTTTATGTTTTGTATTTGGATTTTAGAAAGTAAATAAAGAAGGTAGAAGAGTTACGGAA
TGAAGAAAAAAAAATAAACAAAGGTTTAAAAAATTTCAACAAAAAGCGT
